Addgene plasmid #21630: MPZ-intron1 pGL3-TATA
Depositing lab: Jerry Crabtree. Depositing organization: Stanford University. Publication: Calcineurin/NFAT signaling is required for neuregulin-regulated Schwann cell differentiation. Kao SC, Wu H, Xie J, Chang CP, Ranish JA, Graef IA, Crabtree GR. Science. 2009 Jan 30. 323(5914):651-4. 10.1126/science.1166562 PubMed 19179536.
Backbone
  Vector backbone: pGL3
  Backbone manufacturer: Promega
  Backbone size w/o insert (bp): 4818
  Vector type: Mammalian Expression, Luciferase
Growth in bacteria
  Bacterial resistance: Ampicillin, 100 μg/mL
  Growth temperature: 37°C
  Growth strain: DH5alpha
  Copy number: High Copy
Gene/Insert
  Gene/Insert name: myelin protein zero intron1 (alt name: Mpz)
  Species: M. musculus (mouse)
  Insert size (bp): 1409
  Entrez Gene: Mpz (a.k.a. Mpp, P-zero, P0)
  Cloning method: Restriction Enzyme; 5′ cloning site KpnI (not destroyed); 3′ cloning site BglII (not destroyed)
  Sequencing primers: 5′ RVprimer3; 3′ LucNrev
Terms and licenses: Academic/Nonprofit Terms; Industry Terms: Not Available to Industry
How to cite: MPZ-intron1 pGL3-TATA was a gift from Jerry Crabtree (Addgene plasmid # 21630 ; http://n2t.net/addgene:21630 ; RRID:Addgene_21630)
