[The description below was written by a language model from this plasmid's Addgene catalogue record.]
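Description:
MPZ-intron1 pGL3-TATA is a mammalian luciferase reporter plasmid built on the Promega pGL3 backbone (about 4.8 kb without insert). It is maintained in E. coli as a high-copy plasmid under ampicillin selection. The record lists no feature table, so individual backbone elements such as the replication origin and polyadenylation signals are not itemised. The vector type and the luciferase-directed sequencing primer fit the usual pGL3 layout, in which test DNA is cloned into a polylinker upstream of a firefly luciferase coding sequence.

The insert is a roughly 1.4 kb fragment corresponding to intron 1 of the mouse myelin protein zero gene (Mpz, also called P0), which encodes a major structural protein of peripheral nerve myelin. It was placed between KpnI and BglII sites, both of which remain intact, so the fragment can be excised or replaced. The "TATA" in the name suggests that the reporter is driven by a minimal TATA-box promoter, which would make luciferase output depend on any enhancer activity contributed by the intronic fragment. The record does not explicitly describe the promoter, so this reading rests on the name alone.

The construct is associated with a study of calcineurin/NFAT signalling in neuregulin-regulated Schwann cell differentiation. Its likely use is in transient transfection assays that test whether the Mpz intron 1 region acts as a transcriptional regulatory element responsive to that pathway or to other factors controlling myelin gene expression.
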