>Addgene plasmid #21630 | MPZ-intron1 pGL3-TATA | addgene partial sequence | sequence record 27357 | 21630 with LucNrev
TGGCGCCGGGCCTTTCTTTATGTTTTTGGCGTCTTCCATGGTGGCTTTACCAACAGTACCGGAATGCCAA
GCTTCCGGACCGCTTGCCCCTGGGCTTTTATAGTCGTCACGGAGACCCGCTCGAGAAGCTTACTTAGATC
GCAGATCTTCACTCCAACAACCAATTCTTTCATTAAGTTTCCACCCAGATAGAACCACCATTACATTTTC
TCTATGTATCCAACTCAATATAAATGCAATAAACTCAAGATGTACGGGTACTTACAACAAATGGCTAAAT
TTGTTTTGTGGAGCACTTTAAAATATAATGTATATACAATATATTGCACTTTTCTTTTTGGCTTTGGATT
AAGAACATATGTATCTGAGATAGCTTTCCATGCAGACTCATGGATATAAATCATACTGCTAGCCACTGTA
CAGTAACTTCAAATTCTTACAAGAAAAAGAGGAAGAGGAGAAAGAGGAAGAAGAGGAAGAGTAGGAGGAA
GAAGAAGAAGGAGAAGGAGAGAAGGGGAGAAGGGGGAAGGGGGTAGGGGAGAAGGGGAGGAGAAGAGAAG
AAGGAGGAGGAGGAGAAGGAGGAAGAGGAGGAAAACTAGAGAAGTCTCAAGTCCTCTTGCTGGGCACAAT
TGTCAAGCCTGCCAGCTGTACCCCAGGTT
